Addgene plasmid #61222: pcDNA3-FLAG-hDIXDC1 WT
Purpose: Mammalian expression vector encoding long isoform of human DIXDC1
Depositing lab: Reuben Shaw. Depositing organization: Salk Institute for Biological Studies. Publication: An AMPK-independent signaling pathway downstream of the LKB1 tumor suppressor controls Snail1 and metastatic potential. Goodwin JM, Svensson RU, Lou HJ, Winslow MM, Turk BE, Shaw RJ. Mol Cell. 2014 Aug 7;55(3):436-50. doi: 10.1016/j.molcel.2014.06.021. Epub 2014 Jul 17. PubMed 25042806.
Backbone
  Vector backbone: pcDNA6.2 V5-DEST
  Backbone manufacturer: Invitrogen
  Backbone size w/o insert (bp): 7300
  Total vector size (bp): 7294
  Vector type: Mammalian Expression
  Selectable markers: Blasticidin
Growth in bacteria
  Bacterial resistance: Ampicillin, 100 μg/mL
  Growth temperature: 37°C
  Growth strain: DH5alpha
  Copy number: High Copy
Gene/Insert
  Gene/Insert name: human DIXDC1 (alt name: Ccd1)
  Species: H. sapiens (human)
  Insert size (bp): 1900
  GenBank ID: NM_001037954.3
  Entrez Gene: DIXDC1 (a.k.a. CCD1)
  Promoter: CMV
  Tag / fusion protein: FLAG (N terminal on insert)
  Cloning method: Gateway Cloning
  Sequencing primers: 5′ T7
Terms and licenses: Academic/Nonprofit Terms; Industry Terms: Not Available to Industry
How to cite: pcDNA3-FLAG-hDIXDC1 WT was a gift from Reuben Shaw (Addgene plasmid # 61222 ; http://n2t.net/addgene:61222 ; RRID:Addgene_61222)
