[The description below was written by a language model from this plasmid's Addgene catalogue record and pLannotate feature annotations shown in this document.]
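Description:
pcDNA3-FLAG-hDIXDC1 WT is a mammalian expression plasmid encoding the long isoform of wild-type human DIXDC1 (also called Ccd1), a positive effector of Wnt signalling that also influences JNK activation through AXIN1 and DVL2. Despite the pcDNA3 name, the recorded backbone is the Invitrogen Gateway destination vector pcDNA6.2 V5-DEST. The feature table agrees with this: the DIXDC1 coding sequence sits between attB1 and attB2 sites left by Gateway recombination. Expression is driven by the CMV immediate-early enhancer and promoter, with a T7 promoter just upstream of the insert that also serves as a sequencing primer site, and an HSV TK polyadenylation signal downstream. The record lists an N-terminal FLAG tag. It was not annotated as a separate feature, although there is a short unannotated stretch between attB1 and the start of the DIXDC1 reading frame where it could lie. A partial V5 tag and a tetracysteine tag are annotated after attB2, but the record does not say whether they are translated in frame with the insert.

The plasmid is propagated in E. coli through a high-copy ColE1/pUC-type origin with ampicillin selection, and it also carries an f1 origin. For selection in mammalian cells, a blasticidin S deaminase gene is placed behind tandem SV40 early and EM7 promoters and followed by an SV40 polyadenylation signal. The short bleomycin-resistance, lacI, bGH poly(A) and HIV LTR matches are fragmentary annotations, probably backbone remnants or spurious hits rather than functional elements. The record supports use for transient or blasticidin-selected stable expression of FLAG-tagged DIXDC1. The associated publication concerns LKB1 tumour suppressor signalling, Snail1 regulation and metastatic potential.
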