Features (pLannotate 1.2.2; 26 found; start..end, strand, type, name):
     28..80      -  misc_feature   bom (fragment): basis of mobility region from pBR322
    235..614     +  enhancer       CMV enhancer: human cytomegalovirus immediate early enhancer
    615..818     +  promoter       CMV promoter: human cytomegalovirus (CMV) immediate early promoter
    814..847     +  LTR            5' LTR (truncated) (fragment): truncated 5' long terminal repeat (LTR) from HIV-1
    863..881     +  promoter       T7 promoter: promoter for bacteriophage T7 RNA polymerase
    915..939     +  protein_bind   attB1: mutant version of attB; recombination site for the Gateway® BP reaction BP Clonase™
   1002..3050    +  CDS            DIXDC1: DIXC1_HUMAN - Also known as CCD1, KIAA1735. Experimental evidence at protein level: Swiss-Prot protein existence level 1. Positive effector of the Wnt signaling pathway; activates WNT3A signaling via DVL2. Regulates JNK activation by AXIN1 and DVL2. From Homo sapiens (Human).
   3077..3101    -  protein_bind   attB2: mutant version of attB; recombination site for the Gateway® BP reaction BP Clonase™
   3118..3156    +  CDS            V5 tag (fragment): epitope tag from simian virus 5
   3175..3192    +  CDS            tetracysteine tag: tetracysteine peptide that binds biarsenical labeling reagents
   3276..3324    +  polyA_signal   HSV TK poly(A) signal: herpes simplex virus thymidine kinase polyadenylation signal (Cole and Stacy, 1985)
   3415..3431    -  polyA_signal   bGH poly(A) signal (fragment): bovine growth hormone polyadenylation signal
   3526..3954    +  rep_origin     f1 ori (sequence partly withheld): f1 bacteriophage origin of replication; arrow indicates direction of (+) strand synthesis
   3968..4297    +  promoter       SV40 promoter: SV40 enhancer and early promoter
   4345..4392    +  promoter       EM7 promoter: synthetic bacterial promoter&nbsp
   4411..4809    +  CDS            BSD: blasticidin S deaminase; Aspergillus terreus BSD; confers resistance to blasticidin
   4810..4837    +  CDS            BleoR (fragment): antibiotic-binding protein; Sh ble from Streptoalloteichus hindustanus; confers resistance to bleomycin, phleomycin, and Zeocin™
   4847..4972    +  CDS            ble (fragment): BLE_KLEPN - Experimental evidence at protein level: Swiss-Prot protein existence level 1. Binding protein with a strong affinity to the bleomycin family of antibiotics. Binds to CL990; an antimitotic-antibiotic compound. From Klebsiella pneumoniae.
   4967..5088    +  polyA_signal   SV40 poly(A) signal: SV40 polyadenylation signal
   5161..5177    -  protein_bind   lac operator: The lac repressor binds to the lac operator to inhibit transcription in E. coli. This inhibition can be relieved by adding lactose or isopropyl-β-D-thiogalactopyranoside (IPTG). lac repressor encoded by lacI
   5185..5215    -  promoter       lac promoter: promoter for the E. coli lac operon
   5230..5251    -  protein_bind   CAP binding site: CAP binding activates transcription in the presence of cAMP. E. coli catabolite activator protein
   5264..5356    -  CDS            lacI (fragment): lac repressor; lacI; The lac repressor binds to the lac operator to inhibit transcription in E. coli. This inhibition can be relieved by adding lactose or isopropyl-β-D-thiogalactopyranoside (IPTG).
   5539..6127    -  rep_origin     ori: high-copy-number ColE1/pMB1/pBR322/pUC origin of replication
   6298..7158    -  CDS            AmpR: β-lactamase; bla; confers resistance to ampicillin, carbenicillin, and related antibiotics
   7159..7263    -  promoter       AmpR promoter: bla
>Addgene plasmid #61222 | pcDNA3-FLAG-hDIXDC1 WT | addgene full sequence | sequence record 475771 | Addgene NGS Result
GACGGATCGGGAGATCTCCCGATCCCCTATGGTGCACTCTCAGTACAATCTGCTCTGATGCCGCATAGTT
AAGCCAGTATCTGCTCCCTGCTTGTGTGTTGGAGGTCGCTGAGTAGTGCGCGAGCAAAATTTAAGCTACA
ACAAGGCAAGGCTTGACCGACAATTGCATGAAGAATCTGCTTAGGGTTAGGCGTTTTGCGCTGCTTCGCG
ATGTACGGGCCAGATATACGCGTTGACATTGATTATTGACTAGTTATTAATAGTAATCAATTACGGGGTC
ATTAGTTCATAGCCCATATATGGAGTTCCGCGTTACATAACTTACGGTAAATGGCCCGCCTGGCTGACCG
CCCAACGACCCCCGCCCATTGACGTCAATAATGACGTATGTTCCCATAGTAACGCCAATAGGGACTTTCC
ATTGACGTCAATGGGTGGAGTATTTACGGTAAACTGCCCACTTGGCAGTACATCAAGTGTATCATATGCC
AAGTACGCCCCCTATTGACGTCAATGACGGTAAATGGCCCGCCTGGCATTATGCCCAGTACATGACCTTA
TGGGACTTTCCTACTTGGCAGTACATCTACGTATTAGTCATCGCTATTACCATGGTGATGCGGTTTTGGC
AGTACATCAATGGGCGTGGATAGCGGTTTGACTCACGGGGATTTCCAAGTCTCCACCCCATTGACGTCAA
TGGGAGTTTGTTTTGGCACCAAAATCAACGGGACTTTCCAAAATGTCGTAACAACTCCGCCCCATTGACG
CAAATGGGCGGTAGGCGTGTACGGTGGGAGGTCTATATAAGCAGAGCTCTCTGGCTAACTAGAGAACCCA
CTGCTTACTGGCTTATCGAAATTAATACGACTCACTATAGGGAGACCCAAGCTGGCTAGTTAAGCTGAGC
ATCAACAAGTTTGTACAAAAAAGCAGGCTCCACCATGGATTACAAGGACGATGACGACAAACTCGGATCC
ATGGGAACCAATTCAGTAGACATGCTAGCCTGCCTGACCCGAGGGAACTTACTGGACGTCCTGCAGGAGG
GCTTCAATGAGCAACAGCTGCAGGCCTATGTGGCCTGGGTGAATGCACAGCTGAAGAAGAGGCCAGCAGT
GAAGCCTGTGCAGGACCTGCGACAAGATCTCCGGGATGGGGTGATCCTGGCATATCTCATCGAGATTGTT
GCAGGAGAAAAGCTGAGTGGGGTACAGCTGAGTCCCGGTAACCAACAGGAGATGAAGAATAATGTGGAGA
AAGTGCTACAGTTTGTGGCCTCTAAAAAGATTCGTATGCACCAGACTTCGGCTAAAGATATTGTGGATGG
AAACCTGAAGTCTATCATGAGGCTGGTCCTTGCCTTGGCAGCTCATTTCAAACCTGGCTCCAGCAGGACG
GTGAACCAAGGACGGGACTCCAGAGCCCCTCTGCAAAGTCACCGACCACACTGTGCCACTGCTGTTGCCC
AGGGAGCAGCTGCTGCTCTGGCCGATGTGTGTCATGACATGTCCCGATCAGGACGGGATGTCTTTCGATA
TAGACAGAGGAACAGCAGCATGGATGAGGAAATTGAGAATCCATACTGGAGTGTGCGGGCCCTAGTGCAG
CAGTACGAAGGGCAACAAAGGTCCCCGTCTGAATCCAGCTGCTCCAGCCTGACTTCACCCAGTCCAATCC
ACAGTGCAAAGAGCGAGTCCATTATAACCCAGTCAGAAGAGAAGGCAGATTTTGTGATTATTCCCGCTGA
AGGAATAGAGAACAGAACAGAAGGGACAGATTCTCCATTATCTCGAGACTGGCGGCCAGGGAGCCCTGGA
ACCTATCTGGAGACCTCATGGGAAGAACAGCTGTTGGAACAACAAGAATATTTAGAAAAAGAAATGGAGG
AAGCAAAGAAAATGATATCAGGACTACAGGCCTTACTGCTCAATGGATCCTTACCTGAAGATGAACAGGA
GAGGCCCTTGGCCCTCTGTGAACCAGGTGTCAATCCCGAGGAACAACTGATTATAATCCAAAGTCGTCTG
GATCAGAGTATGGAGGAGAATCAGGACTTAAAGAAGGAACTGCTGAAATGTAAACAAGAAGCCAGAAACT
TACAGGGGATAAAGGATGCCTTGCAGCAGAGATTGACTCAGCAGGACACATCTGTTCTTCAGCTCAAACA
AGAGCTACTGAGGGCAAATATGGACAAAGATGAGCTGCACAACCAGAATGTGGATCTGCAGAGGAAGCTA
GATGAGAGGAACCGGCTCTTGGGAGAATATAAAAAAGAGCTGGGGCAGAAGGATCGCCTTCTTCAGCAGC
ACCAGGCCAAGTTAGAAGAAGCACTCCGGAAACTCTCTGATGTCAGTTACCACCAGGTGGATCTAGAGCG
AGAGCTAGAACACAAAGATGTCCTCTTGGCTCACTGTATGAAAAGAGAGGCAGATGAGGCGACCAACTAC
AACAGTCACAACTCTCAAAGCAATGGTTTTCTCCTTCCAACGGCAGGAAAAGGAGCTACTTCAGTCAGCA
ACAGAGGGACCAGCGACCTGCAGCTTGTTCGAGATGCTCTCCGCAGCCTGCGCAACAGCTTCAGTGGCCA
CGATCCTCAGCACCACACTATTGACAGCTTGGAGCAGGGCATTTCTAGCCTCATGGAGCGCCTGCATGTT
ATGGAGACGCAGAAGAAACAAGAAAGAAAGGTTCGGGTCAAGTCACCCAGAACTCAAGTAGGTAGTGAAT
ACCGGGAGTCCTGGCCCCCTAACTCAAAGTTGCCTCACTCACAGAGCTCTCCAACTGTCAGCAGCACCTG
TACTAAAGTGCTCTATTTCACTGACCGGTCACTTACGCCCTTCATGGTCAATATACCAAAGAGGTTGGAG
GAGGTGACGTTAAAGGATTTTAAAGCAGCTATTGATCGGGAAGGAAATCACCGGTATCACTTCAAAGCAC
TGGATCCTGAGTTTGGCACTGTCAAAGAGGAGATTTTCCATGATGATGATGCCATCCCTGGATGGGAAGG
GAAAATTGTAGCTTGGGTGGAAGAAGACCATGGAGAGAATTAAGCGGCCGCACTCGAGATATCTAGACCC
AGCTTTCTTGTACAAAGTGGTTGATGCTGTTAACGGGAAGCCTATCCCTAACCCTCTCCTCGGTCTCGAT
TCTACGCGTACCGGTGCTGGTGGCTGTTGTCCTGGCTGTTGCGGTGGCGGCTAGTAATGAGTTTAAACGG
GGGAGGCTAACTGAAACACGGAAGGAGACAATACCGGAAGGAACCCGCGCTATGACGGCAATAAAAAGAC
AGAATAAAACGCACGGGTGTTGGGTCGTTTGTTCATAAACGCGGGGTTCGGTCCCAGGGCTGGCACTCTG
TCGATACCCCACCGAGACCCCATTGGGGCCAATACGCCCGCGTTTCTTCCTTTTCCCCACCCCACCCCCC
AAGTTCGGGTGAAGGCCCAGGGCTCGCAGCCAACGTCGGGGCGGCAGGCCCTGCCATAGCAGATCTGCGC
AGCTGGGGCTCTAGGGGGTATCCCC
[124 nt withheld, positions 3526-3649]
C
[91 nt withheld, positions 3651-3741]
A
[49 nt withheld, positions 3743-3791]
CCTTTGACGTTGGAGTCCACGTTCTTT
[37 nt withheld, positions 3819-3855]
ACCCTATCTCGGTCTATTCTTTTGATTTATAAGGGATTTTGCCGATTTCGGCCTATTGGTTAAAAAATGA
GCTGATTTAACAAAAATTTAACGCGAATTAATTCTGTGGAATGTGTGTCAGTTAGGGTGTGGAAAGTCCC
CAGGCTCCCCAGCAGGCAGAAGTATGCAAAGCATGCATCTCAATTAGTCAGCAACCAGGTGTGGAAAGTC
CCCAGGCTCCCCAGCAGGCAGAAGTATGCAAAGCATGCATCTCAATTAGTCAGCAACCATAGTCCCGCCC
CTAACTCCGCCCATCCCGCCCCTAACTCCGCCCAGTTCCGCCCATTCTCCGCCCCATGGCTGACTAATTT
TTTTTATTTATGCAGAGGCCGAGGCCGCCTCTGCCTCTGAGCTATTCCAGAAGTAGTGAGGAGGCTTTTT
TGGAGGCCTAGGCTTTTGCAAAAAGCTCCCGGGAGCTTGTATATCCATTTTCGGATCTGATCAGCACGTG
TTGACAATTAATCATCGGCATAGTATATCGGCATAGTATAATACGACAAGGTGAGGAACTAAACCATGGC
CAAGCCTTTGTCTCAAGAAGAATCCACCCTCATTGAAAGAGCAACGGCTACAATCAACAGCATCCCCATC
TCTGAAGACTACAGCGTCGCCAGCGCAGCTCTCTCTAGCGACGGCCGCATCTTCACTGGTGTCAATGTAT
ATCATTTTACTGGGGGACCTTGTGCAGAACTCGTGGTGCTGGGCACTGCTGCTGCTGCGGCAGCTGGCAA
CCTGACTTGTATCGTCGCGATCGGAAATGAGAACAGGGGCATCTTGAGCCCCTGCGGACGGTGCCGACAG
GTGCTTCTCGATCTGCATCCTGGGATCAAAGCCATAGTGAAGGACAGTGATGGACAGCCGACGGCAGTTG
GGATTCGTGAATTGCTGCCCTCTGGTTATGTGTGGGAGGGCTAAGCACTTCGTGGCCGAGGAGCAGGACT
GACACGTGCTACGAGATTTCGATTCCACCGCCGCCTTCTATGAAAGGTTGGGCTTCGGAATCGTTTTCCG
GGACGCCGGCTGGATGATCCTCCAGCGCGGGGATCTCATGCTGGAGTTCTTCGCCCACCCCAACTTGTTT
ATTGCAGCTTATAATGGTTACAAATAAAGCAATAGCATCACAAATTTCACAAATAAAGCATTTTTTTCAC
TGCATTCTAGTTGTGGTTTGTCCAAACTCATCAATGTATCTTATCATGTCTGTATACCGTCGACCTCTAG
CTAGAGCTTGGCGTAATCATGGTCATAGCTGTTTCCTGTGTGAAATTGTTATCCGCTCACAATTCCACAC
AACATACGAGCCGGAAGCATAAAGTGTAAAGCCTGGGGTGCCTAATGAGTGAGCTAACTCACATTAATTG
CGTTGCGCTCACTGCCCGCTTTCCAGTCGGGAAACCTGTCGTGCCAGCTGCATTAATGAATCGGCCAACG
CGCGGGGAGAGGCGGTTTGCGTATTGGGCGCTCTTCCGCTTCCTCGCTCACTGACTCGCTGCGCTCGGTC
GTTCGGCTGCGGCGAGCGGTATCAGCTCACTCAAAGGCGGTAATACGGTTATCCACAGAATCAGGGGATA
ACGCAGGAAAGAACATGTGAGCAAAAGGCCAGCAAAAGGCCAGGAACCGTAAAAAGGCCGCGTTGCTGGC
GTTTTTCCATAGGCTCCGCCCCCCTGACGAGCATCACAAAAATCGACGCTCAAGTCAGAGGTGGCGAAAC
CCGACAGGACTATAAAGATACCAGGCGTTTCCCCCTGGAAGCTCCCTCGTGCGCTCTCCTGTTCCGACCC
TGCCGCTTACCGGATACCTGTCCGCCTTTCTCCCTTCGGGAAGCGTGGCGCTTTCTCATAGCTCACGCTG
TAGGTATCTCAGTTCGGTGTAGGTCGTTCGCTCCAAGCTGGGCTGTGTGCACGAACCCCCCGTTCAGCCC
GACCGCTGCGCCTTATCCGGTAACTATCGTCTTGAGTCCAACCCGGTAAGACACGACTTATCGCCACTGG
CAGCAGCCACTGGTAACAGGATTAGCAGAGCGAGGTATGTAGGCGGTGCTACAGAGTTCTTGAAGTGGTG
GCCTAACTACGGCTACACTAGAAGAACAGTATTTGGTATCTGCGCTCTGCTGAAGCCAGTTACCTTCGGA
AAAAGAGTTGGTAGCTCTTGATCCGGCAAACAAACCACCGCTGGTAGCGGTGGTTTTTTTGTTTGCAAGC
AGCAGATTACGCGCAGAAAAAAAGGATCTCAAGAAGATCCTTTGATCTTTTCTACGGGGTCTGACGCTCA
GTGGAACGAAAACTCACGTTAAGGGATTTTGGTCATGAGATTATCAAAAAGGATCTTCACCTAGATCCTT
TTAAATTAAAAATGAAGTTTTAAATCAATCTAAAGTATATATGAGTAAACTTGGTCTGACAGTTACCAAT
GCTTAATCAGTGAGGCACCTATCTCAGCGATCTGTCTATTTCGTTCATCCATAGTTGCCTGACTCCCCGT
CGTGTAGATAACTACGATACGGGAGGGCTTACCATCTGGCCCCAGTGCTGCAATGATACCGCGAGACCCA
CGCTCACCGGCTCCAGATTTATCAGCAATAAACCAGCCAGCCGGAAGGGCCGAGCGCAGAAGTGGTCCTG
CAACTTTATCCGCCTCCATCCAGTCTATTAATTGTTGCCGGGAAGCTAGAGTAAGTAGTTCGCCAGTTAA
TAGTTTGCGCAACGTTGTTGCCATTGCTACAGGCATCGTGGTGTCACGCTCGTCGTTTGGTATGGCTTCA
TTCAGCTCCGGTTCCCAACGATCAAGGCGAGTTACATGATCCCCCATGTTGTGCAAAAAAGCGGTTAGCT
CCTTCGGTCCTCCGATCGTTGTCAGAAGTAAGTTGGCCGCAGTGTTATCACTCATGGTTATGGCAGCACT
GCATAATTCTCTTACTGTCATGCCATCCGTAAGATGCTTTTCTGTGACTGGTGAGTACTCAACCAAGTCA
TTCTGAGAATAGTGTATGCGGCGACCGAGTTGCTCTTGCCCGGCGTCAATACGGGATAATACCGCGCCAC
ATAGCAGAACTTTAAAAGTGCTCATCATTGGAAAACGTTCTTCGGGGCGAAAACTCTCAAGGATCTTACC
GCTGTTGAGATCCAGTTCGATGTAACCCACTCGTGCACCCAACTGATCTTCAGCATCTTTTACTTTCACC
AGCGTTTCTGGGTGAGCAAAAACAGGAAGGCAAAATGCCGCAAAAAAGGGAATAAGGGCGACACGGAAAT
GTTGAATACTCATACTCTTCCTTTTTCAATATTATTGAAGCATTTATCAGGGTTATTGTCTCATGAGCGG
ATACATATTTGAATGTATTTAGAAAAATAAACAAATAGGGGTTCCGCGCACATTTCCCCGAAAAGTGCCA
CCTGACGTC
