>Addgene plasmid #61222 | pcDNA3-FLAG-hDIXDC1 WT | addgene partial sequence | sequence record 102799 | CMV-F 5'-CGCAAATGGGCGGTAGGCGTG-3'
ACTAGAGAACCCACTGCTTACTGGCTTATCGAAATTAATACGACTCACTATAGGGAGACCCAAGCTGGCT
AGTTAAGCTGAGCATCAACAAGTTTGTACAAAAAAGCAGGCTCCACCATGGATTACAAGGACGATGACGA
CAAACTCGGATCCATGGGAACCAATTCAGTAGACATGCTAGCCTGCCTGACCCGAGGGAACTTACTGGAC
GTCCTGCAGGAGGGCTTCAATGAGCAACAGCTGCAGGCCTATGTGGCCTGGGTGAATGCACAGCTGAAGA
AGAGGCCAGCAGTGAAGCCTGTGCAGGACCTGCGACAAGATCTCCGGGATGGGGTGATCCTGGCATATCT
CATCGAGATTGTTGCAGGAGAAAAGCTGAGTGGGGTACAGCTGAGTCCCGGTAACCAACAGGAGATGAAG
AATAATGTGGAGAAAGTGCTACAGTTTGTGGCCTCTAAAAAGATTCGTATGCACCAGACTTCGGCTAAAG
ATATTGTGGATGGAAACCTGAAGTCTATCATGAGGCTGGTCCTTGCCTTGGCAGCTCATTTCAAACCTGG
CTCCAGCAGGACGGTGAACCAAGGACGGGACTCCAGAGCCCCTCTGCAAAGTCACCGACCACACTGTGCC
ACTGCTGTTGCCCAGGGAGCAGCTGCTGCTCTGGCCGATGTGTGTCATGACATGTCCCGATCAGGACGGG
ATGTCTTTCGATATAGACAGAGGAACAGCAGCATGGATGAGGAAATTGAGAATCCATACTGGAGTGTGCG
GGCCCTAGTGCAGCAGTACGAAGGGCAACAAAGGTCCCCGTCTGAATCCAGCTGCTCCAGCCTGACTTCA
CCCAGTCCAATCCACAGTGCAA
