>Addgene plasmid #61222 | pcDNA3-FLAG-hDIXDC1 WT | addgene partial sequence | sequence record 102992 | TK-pA-R 5'-ttgtctccttccgtgtttca-3'
TTACTAGCCGCCACCGCAACAGCCAGGACAACAGCCACCAGCACCGGTACGCGTAGAATCGAGACCGAGG
AGAGGGTTAGGGATAGGCTTCCCGTTAACAGCATCAACCACTTTGTACAAGAAAGCTGGGTCTAGATATC
TCGAGTGCGGCCGCTTAATTCTCTCCATGGTCTTCTTCCACCCAAGCTACAATTTTCCCTTCCCATCCAG
GGATGGCATCATCATCATGGAAAATCTCCTCTTTGACAGTGCCAAACTCAGGATCCAGTGCTTTGAAGTG
ATACCGGTGATTTCCTTCCCGATCAATAGCTGCTTTAAAATCCTTTAACGTCACCTCCTCCAACCTCTTT
GGTATATTGACCATGAAGGGCGTAAGTGACCGGTCAGTGAAATAGAGCACTTTAGTACAGGTGCTGCTGA
CAGTTGGAGAGCTCTGTGAGTGAGGCAACTTTGAGTTAGGGGGCCAGGACTCCCGGTATTCACTACCTAC
TTGAGTTCTGGGTGACTTGACCCGAACCTTTCTTTCTTGTTTCTTCTGCGTCTCCATAACATGCAGGCGC
TCCATGAGGCTAGAAATGCCCTGCTCCAAGCTGTCAATAGTGTGGTGCTGAGGATCGTGGCCACTGAAGC
TGTTGCGCAGGCTGCGGAGAGCATCTCGAACAAGCTGCAGGTCGCTGGTCCCTCTGTTGCTGACTGAAGT
AGCTCCTTTTCCTGCCGTTGGAAGGAGAAAACCATTGCTTTGAGAGTTGTGACTGTTGTAGTTGGTCGCC
TCATCTGCCTCTCTTTTCATACAGTGAGCCAAGAGGACATCTTTGTGTTCTAGCTCTCGCTCTAGATCCA
CCTGGTGGTAACTGACATCAGAGAGTT
